Addgene plasmid #90509: pPKm-235
Purpose: pSIN - EF-1alpha - MTS sHO1 - P2A - MTS - Hy2, vector encoding for mitochondrial-tagged Synechococcus sp. Heme Oxigenase-1 (HO1) and phytochromobilin:ferredoxin oxidoreductase (Hy2)
Depositing lab: Todd Coleman. Depositing organization: University of California, San Diego (UCSD). Publication: Biosynthesis of Orthogonal Molecules Using Ferredoxin and Ferredoxin-NADP(+) Reductase Systems Enables Genetically Encoded PhyB Optogenetics. Kyriakakis P, Catanho M, Hoffner N, Thavarajah W, Hu VJ, Chao SS, Hsu A, Pham V, Naghavian L, Dozier LE, Patrick GN, Coleman TP. ACS Synth Biol. 2018 Feb 16;7(2):706-717. doi: 10.1021/acssynbio.7b00413. Epub 2018 Jan 24. PubMed 29301067.
Backbone
  Vector backbone: pSIN
  Vector type: Lentiviral
Growth in bacteria
  Bacterial resistance: Ampicillin, 100 μg/mL
  Growth temperature: 37°C
  Growth strain: NEB Stable
  Copy number: High Copy
Gene/Insert
  Gene/Insert name: mito-sHO1, mito-Hy2
  Cloning method: Restriction Enzyme; 5′ cloning site unknown (unknown if destroyed); 3′ cloning site unknown (unknown if destroyed)
Terms and licenses: Academic/Nonprofit Terms; Industry Terms: Not Available to Industry
How to cite: pPKm-235 was a gift from Todd Coleman (Addgene plasmid # 90509 ; http://n2t.net/addgene:90509 ; RRID:Addgene_90509)
