[The description below was written by a language model from this plasmid's Addgene catalogue record and pLannotate feature annotations shown in this document.]
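Description:
pPKm-235 is a self-inactivating HIV-1-based lentiviral transfer plasmid built on the pSIN backbone, designed to deliver two chromophore-biosynthesis enzymes into mammalian cells. It is propagated in E. coli through a high-copy ColE1/pUC-type origin with ampicillin resistance (β-lactamase). The viral portion comprises a truncated 5' LTR, the Ψ packaging signal with an adjoining gag fragment, the Rev response element for Rev-dependent nuclear export of the genomic RNA, the cPPT/CTS element, and a ΔU3 3' LTR that disables LTR promoter activity after integration. A bGH polyadenylation signal lies downstream of the 3' LTR. The short nef, Rev and small t antigen annotations appear to be residual fragments of viral sequence rather than functional genes.

The payload is a single open reading frame driven by the strong constitutive human EF-1α promoter. It encodes heme oxygenase-1 and the Arabidopsis phytochromobilin:ferredoxin oxidoreductase HY2, each preceded by a mitochondrial targeting sequence derived from COX8A and separated by a 2A ribosome-skipping peptide, so the two enzymes are produced as separate mitochondrial proteins from one transcript. The catalogue calls the linker P2A and the oxygenase a Synechococcus enzyme, whereas the automated annotation matched a T2A fragment and the Synechocystis pbsA1 homologue; these probably reflect similarity-based calls. Heme oxygenase opens the heme ring, and HY2 reduces the resulting biliverdin IXα to phytochromobilin. A downstream SV40 promoter–puromycin N-acetyltransferase cassette allows selection of transduced cells. According to the associated publication title, the construct serves genetically encoded PhyB optogenetics, letting cells make the phytochrome chromophore themselves.
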