Features (pLannotate 1.2.2; 24 found; start..end, strand, type, name):
      1..1179    +  promoter       EF-1α promoter: strong constitutive promoter for human elongation factor EF-1α
   1199..1242    -  misc_feature   MCS (fragment): multiple cloning site
   1279..1365    +  CDS            COX8A (fragment): COX8A_HUMAN - Also known as COX8, COX8L. Experimental evidence at protein level: Swiss-Prot protein existence level 1. Component of the cytochrome c oxidase, the last enzyme in the mitochondrial electron transport chain which drives oxidative phosphorylation. The respiratory chain contains 3 multisubunit complexes succinate dehydrogenase (complex II, CII), ubiquinol- cytochrome c oxidoreductase (cytochrome b-c1 complex, complex III, CIII) and cytochrome c oxidase (complex IV, CIV), that cooperate to transfer electrons derived from NADH and succinate to molecular oxygen, creating an electrochem
   1414..2121    +  CDS            pbsA1: HO1_SYNY3 - Experimental evidence at protein level: Swiss-Prot protein existence level 1. Catalyzes the opening of the heme ring with the release of iron. Key enzyme in the synthesis of the chromophoric part of the photosynthetic antennae. From Synechocystis sp. (strain PCC 6803 / Kazusa).
   2173..2199    +  CDS            T2A (fragment): 2A peptide from Thosea asigna virus capsid protein Eukaryotic ribosomes fail to insert a peptide bond between the Gly and Pro residues, yielding separate polypeptides.
   2200..2304    +  CDS            COX8A (fragment): COX8A_BOVIN - Also known as COX8, COX8L. Experimental evidence at protein level: Swiss-Prot protein existence level 1. Component of the cytochrome c oxidase, the last enzyme in the mitochondrial electron transport chain which drives oxidative phosphorylation. The respiratory chain contains 3 multisubunit complexes succinate dehydrogenase (complex II, CII), ubiquinol- cytochrome c oxidoreductase (cytochrome b-c1 complex, complex III, CIII) and cytochrome c oxidase (complex IV, CIV), that cooperate to transfer electrons derived from NADH and succinate to molecular oxygen, creating an electrochem
   2323..3192    +  CDS            HY2 (fragment): PFBS_ARATH - Experimental evidence at transcript level: Swiss-Prot protein existence level 2. Catalyzes the two-electron reduction of biliverdin IX-alpha to the tetrapyrrole chromophore phytochromobilin (PPhiB). From Arabidopsis thaliana (Mouse-ear cress).
   3215..3544    +  promoter       SV40 promoter: SV40 enhancer and early promoter
   3554..4153    +  CDS            PuroR: puromycin N-acetyltransferase; pac from Streptomyces alboniger; confers resistance to puromycin
   4247..4444    +  CDS            nef (fragment): NEF_HV1Z2 - Experimental evidence at protein level: Swiss-Prot protein existence level 1. Extracellular Nef protein targets CD4(+) T-lymphocytes for apoptosis by interacting with CXCR4 surface receptors. From Human immunodeficiency virus type 1 group M subtype D (isolate Z2/CDC-Z34) (HIV-1).
   4446..4679    +  LTR            3' LTR (ΔU3): self-inactivating 3' long terminal repeat (LTR) from HIV-1
   4836..5060    +  polyA_signal   bGH poly(A) signal: bovine growth hormone polyadenylation signal
   5064..5085    +  promoter       SV40 promoter (fragment): SV40 enhancer and early promoter
   5156..5260    +  promoter       AmpR promoter: bla
   5261..6121    +  CDS            AmpR: β-lactamase; bla; confers resistance to ampicillin, carbenicillin, and related antibiotics
   6292..6880    +  rep_origin     ori: high-copy-number ColE1/pMB1/pBR322/pUC origin of replication
   7038..7367    +  CDS            nef (fragment): NEF_HV1BR - Experimental evidence at protein level: Swiss-Prot protein existence level 1. Extracellular Nef protein targets CD4(+) T-lymphocytes for apoptosis by interacting with CXCR4 surface receptors (PubMed:14990729). From Human immunodeficiency virus type 1 group M subtype B (isolate BRU/LAI) (HIV-1).
   7415..7672    +  LTR            5' LTR (truncated): truncated 5' long terminal repeat (LTR) from HIV-1
   7719..7844    +  misc_feature   HIV-1 Ψ: packaging signal of human immunodeficiency virus type 1
   7828..8166    +  CDS            HIV-1 gag (fragment): gag protein from human immunodeficiency virus 1; gag
   8337..8570    +  misc_feature   RRE: The Rev response element (RRE) of HIV-1 allows for Rev-dependent mRNA export from the nucleus to the cytoplasm.
   8947..9047    +  CDS            Rev (fragment): human immunodeficiency virus 1 (HIV-1) Rev protein; rev; enhances nuclear export of unspliced and incompletely spliced viral mRNAs
   9086..9203    +  misc_feature   cPPT/CTS: central polypurine tract and central termination sequence of HIV-1
   9259..9325    +  CDS            small t antigen (fragment): SV40 (simian virus 40) small t antigen
>Addgene plasmid #90509 | pPKm-235 | addgene full sequence | sequence record 204693 | Addgene NGS Result
GGCTCCGGTGCCCGTCAGTGGGCAGAGCGCACATCGCCCACAGTCCCCGAGAAGTTGGGGGGAGGGGTCG
GCAATTGAACCGGTGCCTAGAGAAGGTGGCGCGGGGTAAACTGGGAAAGTGATGTCGTGTACTGGCTCCG
CCTTTTTCCCGAGGGTGGGGGAGAACCGTATATAAGTGCAGTAGTCGCCGTGAACGTTCTTTTTCGCAAC
GGGTTTGCCGCCAGAACACAGGTAAGTGCCGTGTGTGGTTCCCGCGGGCCTGGCCTCTTTACGGGTTATG
GCCCTTGCGTGCCTTGAATTACTTCCACCTGGCTGCAGTACGTGATTCTTGATCCCGAGCTTCGGGTTGG
AAGTGGGTGGGAGAGTTCGAGGCCTTGCGCTTAAGGAGCCCCTTCGCCTCGTGCTTGAGTTGAGGCCTGG
CCTGGGCGCTGGGGCCGCCGCGTGCGAATCTGGTGGCACCTTCGCGCCTGTCTCGCTGCTTTCGATAAGT
CTCTAGCCATTTAAAATTTTTGATGACCTGCTGCGACGCTTTTTTTCTGGCAAGATAGTCTTGTAAATGC
GGGCCAAGATCTGCACACTGGTATTTCGGTTTTTGGGGCCGCGGGCGGCGACGGGGCCCGTGCGTCCCAG
CGCACATGTTCGGCGAGGCGGGGCCTGCGAGCGCGGCCACCGAGAATCGGACGGGGGTAGTCTCAAGCTG
GCCGGCCTGCTCTGGTGCCTGGCCTCGCGCCGCCGTGTATCGCCCCGCCCTGGGCGGCAAGGCTGGCCCG
GTCGGCACCAGTTGCGTGAGCGGAAAGATGGCCGCTTCCCGGCCCTGCTGCAGGGAGCTCAAAATGGAGG
ACGCGGCGCTCGGGAGAGCGGGCGGGTGAGTCACCCACACAAAGGAAAAGGGCCTTTCCGTCCTCAGCCG
TCGCTTCATGTGACTCCACGGAGTACCGGGCGCCGTCCAGGCACCTCGATTAGTTCTCGAGCTTTTGGAG
TACGTCGTCTTTAGGTTGGGGGGAGGGGTTTTATGCGATGGAGTTTCCCCACACTGAGTGGGTGGAGACT
GAAGTTAGGCCAGCTTGGCACTTGATGTAATTCTCCTTGGAATTTGCCCTTTTTGAGTTTGGATCTTGGT
TCATTCTCAAGCCTCAGACAGTGGTTCAAAGTTTTTTTCTTCCATTTCAGGTGTCGTGAGGAATTGATCC
TTCGAACTAGAATTCGAAGCTTGAGCTCGAGATCTGAGTCCGGTAGCGCTAGTTCGAAGGATCCGCTAGC
ACATTCGAAGCCGCCACCATGTCCGTCTTGACACCATTGTTGTTGAGAGGGTTGACAGGTTCAGCCAGGA
GATTGCCAGTGCCCAGAGCCAAAATACATTCATTATTCGAAGCCGCCACCATGGAACAGAAGCTGATCTC
CGAAGAGGACCTGATGGTCGCCAACCTGGCCACCATGCTGAGGGAGGGCACCAAGACAAGTCACACCATG
GCCGAGAATGTCGGATTCGTGAAATGCTTTCTCAAGGGTGTTGTGGAAAAGAAGTCCTACAGGAAGCTGG
TGGCTGACCTGTATTACGTGTACTCAGCCATGGAAGAGGAGATGGAGAGACTGAAAGATCATCCTGTCGT
GTCCCAGATCTATTTTCCAGAACTCAACAGGAAGCAGTCACTGGAGACAGACCTGAGATATTACTTCGGA
CCCAATTGGCAGGCAGAGGCAAAGATTACCCCCGCAGGACAGGCTTACGTCGATAGGATTCACGAAGTGG
CACAGACCGCACCAGAGCTGCTGGTGTCACACAGCTACACTAGATACCTGGGCGACCTGTCTGGCGGACA
GATCCTGAAGAAAATTGCACAGAACGCCATGAATCTGGATGGGGAGGGCACCGCTTTCTACGAGTTTGAA
AACATCTCTGACGAAAAGGCATTCAAGGATAAATATCGCGCCGCTATGAATAGTCTGGACGTGCCTGAGG
AAACCGCCGAGCAGATCGTCCAGGAAGCTAACGATGCATTCGGAATGAACATGAATATGTTTAAGGAGCT
GGAAGGCAACCTGGTGAAAGCTATTGGAGTCATGCTGTTCAATACCCTGACAAGGAGACGGACTAAGGGG
AGCACCGACGCAGATCTGAGCCCAGCCTCCAACGGATCTGGGGCCACAAATTTTTCCCTGCTGAAACAGG
CTGGGGACGTGGAGGAAAATCCAGGCCCCATGTCTGTCCTGACCCCACTGCTGCTGCGAGGACTGACAGG
AAGTGCCCGCCGACTGCCTGTGCCACGCGCTAAGATCCACTCACTGGCATCCGGATCTATGGATTACAAG
GACGATGACGATAAGAGCAGCATGCTCCGAGTAAGTGCGGTCAGCTATAAGGAGTTCGCTGAAAGTGCTC
TGGAGGAAACAAGGAAAAGAATCGTGCTGGAGCCATCACACCTCCAGGAAAAGTATAGCTCAATGACAGG
CCTGGATGGGAAGACGGAACTCCAGATGTTGGCCTTCAAGAGCTCAAAAATCCGCCTCCTTAGATCAATG
GCAATCGAGAACGAAACAATGCAGGTTTTTGATTTCGCAGGTTTCATGGAGCCTGAATATGACACGCCAA
TTTTCTGCGCCAATTTCTTCACTAGCACTAATGTTAATATTGTTGTCCTGGACCTGAATCCCCTCCATCA
GCTGACAGACCAGACCGACTATCAGGACAAATACTACAACAAAATCATGAGCATCTATCATAAGTACGCT
GAGACATTCCCTTGGGGGGGCAAACTGACCGGAGAGTCTATCAAGTTTTTTTCTCCACTGGTGATGTGGA
CACGATTTAGTTCCAGTAAGGAGAAGCATAAAGCCCTTTTCAGCGCCTTCCTGGAATATTACCAGGCTTG
GCTGGAGATGACAATACAGGTGCGAGAAGAGATGGAACCCTCACATGTCAGGGCTAATTGCGAGGCACAA
CACAAATATCTGACCTGGAGAGCCCAGAAGGACCCTGGCCATGGCCTTCTCAAGAGGCTGGTGGGAGAGG
CCAAGGCCAAGGAACTGCTGAGGGACTTCCTGTTTAACGGCGTGGATGAGTTGGGTACAAAAACCTTTAT
TGACTACTTCCCCGAATACCAAACCGAAGATGGGACCGTCAGTGACAAGAGGAGTATAATCGGGAAAAGC
TACGAAACTCGGCCATGGGACCTGACCGGACAATTTATTGGGTAGTGAGTCGACCCTGTGGAATGTGTGT
CAGTTAGGGTGTGGAAAGTCCCCAGGCTCCCCAGCAGGCAGAAGTATGCAAAGCATGCATCTCAATTAGT
CAGCAACCAGGTGTGGAAAGTCCCCAGGCTCCCCAGCAGGCAGAAGTATGCAAAGCATGCATCTCAATTA
GTCAGCAACCATAGTCCCGCCCCTAACTCCGCCCATCCCGCCCCTAACTCCGCCCAGTTCCGCCCATTCT
CCGCCCCATGGCTGACTAATTTTTTTTATTTATGCAGAGGCCGAGGCCGCCTCGGCCTCTGAGCTATTCC
AGAAGTAGTGAGGAGGCTTTTTTGGAGGCCTAGGCTTTTGCAAAAAGCTTACCATGACCGAGTACAAGCC
CACGGTGCGCCTCGCCACCCGCGACGACGTCCCCAGGGCCGTACGCACCCTCGCCGCCGCGTTCGCCGAC
TACCCCGCCACGCGCCACACCGTCGATCCGGACCGCCACATCGAGCGGGTCACCGAGCTGCAAGAACTCT
TCCTCACGCGCGTCGGGCTCGACATCGGCAAGGTGTGGGTCGCGGACGACGGCGCCGCGGTGGCGGTCTG
GACCACGCCGGAGAGCGTCGAAGCGGGGGCGGTGTTCGCCGAGATCGGCCCGCGCATGGCCGAGTTGAGC
GGTTCCCGGCTGGCCGCGCAGCAACAGATGGAAGGCCTCCTGGCGCCGCACCGGCCCAAGGAGCCCGCGT
GGTTCCTGGCCACCGTCGGCGTCTCGCCCGACCACCAGGGCAAGGGTCTGGGCAGCGCCGTCGTGCTCCC
CGGAGTGGAGGCGGCCGAGCGCGCCGGGGTGCCCGCCTTCCTGGAGACCTCCGCGCCCCGCAACCTCCCC
TTCTACGAGCGGCTCGGCTTCACCGTCACCGCCGACGTCGAGGTGCCCGAAGGACCGCGCACCTGGTGCA
TGACCCGCAAGCCCGGTGCCTGACGCCCGCCCCACGACCCGCAGCGCCCGACCGAAAGGAGCGCACGACC
CCATGCATCGATAAAATAAAAGATTTTATTTAGTCTCCAGAAAAAGGGGGCGGCCGCTCGAGACCTAGAA
AAACATGGAGCAATCACAAGTAGCAATACAGCAGCTACCAATGCTGATTGTGCCTGGCTAGAAGCACAAG
AGGAGGAGGAGGTGGGTTTTCCAGTCACACCTCAGGTACCTTTAAGACCAATGACTTACAAGGCAGCTGT
AGATCTTAGCCACTTTTTAAAAGAAAAGGGGGGACTGGAAGGGCTAATTCACTCCCAACGAAGACAAGAT
CTGCTTTTTGCTTGTACTGGGTCTCTCTGGTTAGACCAGATCTGAGCCTGGGAGCTCTCTGGCTAACTAG
GGAACCCACTGCTTAAGCCTCAATAAAGCTTGCCTTGAGTGCTTCAAGTAGTGTGTGCCCGTCTGTTGTG
TGACTCTGGTAACTAGAGATCCCTCAGACCCTTTTAGTCAGTGTGGAAAATCTCTAGCAGTAGTAGTTCA
TGTCATCTTATTATTCAGTATTTATAACTTGCAAAGAAATGAATATCAGAGAGTGAGAGGCCTTGACATT
ATAATAGATTTAGCAGGAATTGAACTAGGAGTGGAGCACACAGGCAAAGTTCTAGAGCTCGCTGATCAGC
CTCGACTGTGCCTTCTAGTTGCCAGCCATCTGTTGTTTGCCCCTCCCCCGTGCCTTCCTTGACCCTGGAA
GGTGCCACTCCCACTGTCCTTTCCTAATAAAATGAGGAAATTGCATCGCATTGTCTGAGTAGGTGTCATT
CTATTCTGGGGGGTGGGGTGGGGCAGGACAGCAAGGGGGAGGATTGGGAAGACAATAGCAGGCATGCTGG
GGATGCGGTGGGCTCTATGGCTTCTGAGGCGGAAAGAACCAGCTGGGGGCGCGCCCCTCGAGGCCGCCAT
GGTCATAGCTGTTTGACGTCAGGTGGCACTTTTCGGGGAAATGTGCGCGGAACCCCTATTTGTTTATTTT
TCTAAATACATTCAAATATGTATCCGCTCACGAGACAATAACCCTGATAAATGCTTCAATAATATTGAAA
AAGGAAGAGTATGAGTATTCAACATTTCCGTGTCGCCCTTATTCCCTTTTTTGCGGCATTTTGCCTTCCT
GTTTTTGCTCACCCAGAAACGCTGGTGAAAGTAAAAGATGCTGAAGATCAGTTGGGTGCACGAGTGGGTT
ACATCGAACTGGATCTCAACAGCGGTAAGATCCTTGAGAGTTTTCGCCCCGAAGAACGTTTTCCAATGAT
GAGCACTTTTAAAGTTCTGCTATGTGGCGCGGTATTATCCCGTATTGACGCCGGGCAAGAGCAACTCGGT
CGCCGCATACACTATTCTCAGAATGACTTGGTTGAGTACTCACCAGTCACAGAAAAGCATCTTACGGATG
GCATGACAGTAAGAGAATTATGCAGTGCTGCCATAACCATGAGTGATAACACTGCGGCCAACTTACTTCT
GACAACGATCGGAGGACCGAAGGAGCTAACCGCTTTTTTGCACAACATGGGGGATCATGTAACTCGCCTT
GATCGTTGGGAACCGGAGCTGAATGAAGCCATACCAAACGACGAGCGTGACACCACGATGCCTGTAGCAA
TGGCAACAACGTTGCGCAAACTATTAACTGGCGAACTACTTACTCTAGCTTCCCGGCAACAATTAATAGA
CTGGATGGAGGCGGATAAAGTTGCAGGACCACTTCTGCGCTCGGCCCTTCCGGCTGGCTGGTTTATTGCT
GATAAATCTGGAGCCGGTGAGCGTGGGTCTCGCGGTATCATTGCAGCACTGGGGCCAGATGGTAAGCCCT
CCCGTATCGTAGTTATCTACACGACGGGGAGTCAGGCAACTATGGATGAACGAAATAGACAGATCGCTGA
GATAGGTGCCTCACTGATTAAGCATTGGTAACTGTCAGACCAAGTTTACTCATATATACTTTAGATTGAT
TTAAAACTTCATTTTTAATTTAAAAGGATCTAGGTGAAGATCCTTTTTGATAATCTCATGACCAAAATCC
CTTAACGTGAGTTTTCGTTCCACTGAGCGTCAGACCCCGTAGAAAAGATCAAAGGATCTTCTTGAGATCC
TTTTTTTCTGCGCGTAATCTGCTGCTTGCAAACAAAAAAACCACCGCTACCAGCGGTGGTTTGTTTGCCG
GATCAAGAGCTACCAACTCTTTTTCCGAAGGTAACTGGCTTCAGCAGAGCGCAGATACCAAATACTGTTC
TTCTAGTGTAGCCGTAGTTAGGCCACCACTTCAAGAACTCTGTAGCACCGCCTACATACCTCGCTCTGCT
AATCCTGTTACCAGTGGCTGCTGCCAGTGGCGATAAGTCGTGTCTTACCGGGTTGGACTCAAGACGATAG
TTACCGGATAAGGCGCAGCGGTCGGGCTGAACGGGGGGTTCGTGCACACAGCCCAGCTTGGAGCGAACGA
CCTACACCGAACTGAGATACCTACAGCGTGAGCTATGAGAAAGCGCCACGCTTCCCGAAGGGAGAAAGGC
GGACAGGTATCCGGTAAGCGGCAGGGTCGGAACAGGAGAGCGCACGAGGGAGCTTCCAGGGGGAAACGCC
TGGTATCTTTATAGTCCTGTCGGGTTTCGCCACCTCTGACTTGAGCGTCGATTTTTGTGATGCTCGTCAG
GGGGGCGGAGCCTATGGAAAAACGCCAGCAACGCGGCCTTTTTACGGTTCTGGCCTTTTGCACGGACCGC
CACTGCCAATTACCTGTGGTTTCATTTACTCTAAACCTGTGATTCCTCTGAATTATTTTCATTTTAAAGA
AATTGTATTTGTTAAATATGTACTACAAACTTAGTAGTTGGAAGGGCTAATTCACTCCCAAAGAAGACAA
GATATCCTTGATCTGTGGATCTACCACACACAAGGCTACTTCCCTGATTAGCAGAACTACACACCAGGGC
CAGGGGTCAGATATCCACTGACCTTTGGATGGTGCTACAAGCTAGTACCAGTTGAGCCAGATAAGGTAGA
AGAGGCCAATAAAGGAGAGAACACCAGCTTGTTACACCCTGTGAGCCTGCATGGGATGGATGACCCGGAG
AGAGAAGTGTTAGAGTGGAGGTTTGACAGCCGCCTAGCATTTCATCACGTGGCCCGAGAGCTGCATCCGG
AGTACTTCAAGAACTGCTGATATCGAGCTTGCTACAAGGGACTTTCCGCTGGGGACTTTCCAGGGAGGCG
TGGCCTGGGCGGGACTGGGGAGTGGCGAGCCCTCAGATCCTGCATATAAGCAGCTGCTTTTTGCCTGTAC
TGGGTCTCTCTGGTTAGACCAGATCTGAGCCTGGGAGCTCTCTGGCTAACTAGGGAACCCACTGCTTAAG
CCTCAATAAAGCTTGCCTTGAGTGCTTCAAGTAGTGTGTGCCCGTCTGTTGTGTGACTCTGGTAACTAGA
GATCCCTCAGACCCTTTTAGTCAGTGTGGAAAATCTCTAGCAGTGGCGCCCGAACAGGGACTTGAAAGCG
AAAGGGAAACCAGAGGAGCTCTCTCGACGCAGGACTCGGCTTGCTGAAGCGCGCACGGCAAGAGGCGAGG
GGCGGCGACTGGTGAGTACGCCAAAAATTTTGACTAGCGGAGGCTAGAAGGAGAGAGATGGGTGCGAGAG
CGTCAGTATTAAGCGGGGGAGAATTAGATCGCGATGGGAAAAAATTCGGTTAAGGCCAGGGGGAAAGAAA
AAATATAAATTAAAACATATAGTATGGGCAAGCAGGGAGCTAGAACGATTCGCAGTTAATCCTGGCCTGT
TAGAAACATCAGAAGGCTGTAGACAAATACTGGGACAGCTACAACCATCCCTTCAGACAGGATCAGAAGA
ACTTAGATCATTATATAATACAGTAGCAACCCTCTATTGTGTGCATCAAAGGATAGAGATAAAAGACACC
AAGGAAGCTTTAGACAAGATAGAGGAAGAGCAAAACAAAAGTAAGACCACCGCACAGCAACCGGCCGCTG
ATCTTCAGACCTGGAGGAGGAGATATGAGGGACAATTGGAGAAGTGAATTATATAAATATAAAGTAGTAA
AAATTGAACCATTAGGAGTAGCACCCACCAAGGCAAAGAGAAGAGTGGTGCAGAGAGAAAAAAGAGCAGT
GGGAATAGGAGCTTTGTTCCTTGGGTTCTTGGGAGCAGCAGGAAGCACTATGGGCGCAGCGTCAATGACG
CTGACGGTACAGGCCAGACAATTATTGTCTGGTATAGTGCAGCAGCAGAACAATTTGCTGAGGGCTATTG
AGGCGCAACAGCATCTGTTGCAACTCACAGTCTGGGGCATCAAGCAGCTCCAGGCAAGAATCCTGGCTGT
GGAAAGATACCTAAAGGATCAACAGCTCCTGGGGATTTGGGGTTGCTCTGGAAAACTCATTTGCACCACT
GCTGTGCCTTGGAATGCTAGTTGGAGTAATAAATCTCTGGAACAGATTTGGAATCACACGACCTGGATGG
AGTGGGACAGAGAAATTAACAATTACACAAGCTTAATACACTCCTTAATTGAAGAATCGCAAAACCAGCA
AGAAAAGAATGAACAAGAATTATTGGAATTAGATAAATGGGCAAGTTTGTGGAATTGGTTTAACATAACA
AATTGGCTGTGGTATATAAAATTATTCATAATGATAGTAGGAGGCTTGGTAGGTTTAAGAATAGTTTTTG
CTGTACTTTCTATAGTGAATAGAGTTAGGCAGGGATATTCACCATTATCGTTTCAGACCCACCTCCCAAC
CCCGAGGGGACCCGACAGGCCCGAAGGAATAGAAGAAGAAGGTGGAGAGAGAGACAGAGACAGATCCATT
CGATTAGTGAACGGATCTCGACGGTATCGCCACAAATGGCAGTATTCATCCACAATTTTAAAAGAAAGGG
GGGGATTGGGGGGTACAGTGCAGGGGAAAGAATAGTAGACATAATAGCAACAGACATACAAACTAAAGAA
TTACAAAAACAAATTACAAAAATTCAAAATTTTCGGGTTTATTACAGGGACAGCAGAGATCCACTTTGGA
TCGATAAGCTTTGCAAAGATGGATAAAGTTTTAAACAGAGAGGAATCTTTGCAGCTAATGGACCTTCTAG
GTCTTGAAAGGAGTGGGAATT
